Addgene plasmid #226821: pISEre1reRNA
Purpose: Expressing ISEre1 guide RNA targeting maeB site controled by PJ23119
Depositing lab: Sheng Yang. Depositing organization: CAS Center for Excellence in Molecular Plant Sciences ("CEMPS"). Publication: Implementation of RAGATH RNA-associated DNA Endonucleases as Genome Editing Tool in Escherichia coli. Zhou X, Yang S, Sun B, Dong F, Yin M, Jiang Y, Huang Z, Yang S. Biotechnol J. 2025 Mar;20(3):e70005. doi: 10.1002/biot.70005. PubMed 40111000.
Backbone
  Vector backbone: pMB1
  Vector type: Bacterial Expression
Growth in bacteria
  Bacterial resistance: Spectinomycin, 50 μg/mL
  Growth temperature: 37°C
  Growth strain: DH5alpha
  Copy number: High Copy
Gene/Insert
  Gene/Insert name: ISEre1 none target guide RNA
  gRNA/shRNA sequence: Unknown
  Species: [Eubacterium] rectale strain AM42-1
  Cloning method: Gibson Cloning
Terms and licenses: Academic/Nonprofit Terms; Industry Terms: Not Available to Industry
How to cite: pISEre1reRNA was a gift from Sheng Yang (Addgene plasmid # 226821 ; http://n2t.net/addgene:226821 ; RRID:Addgene_226821)
