[The description below was written by a language model from this plasmid's Addgene catalogue record and pLannotate feature annotations shown in this document.]
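Description:
pISEre1reRNA is a small (about 2.4 kb) bacterial expression plasmid built on a pMB1-type backbone and designed to supply the guide RNA component of the ISEre1 RNA-guided endonuclease system from [Eubacterium] rectale for genome editing in Escherichia coli. It replicates from a high-copy ColE1/pMB1-family origin and is selected with spectinomycin through an aadA (SmR) aminoglycoside adenylyltransferase gene, which also confers streptomycin resistance. The annotation also picks up short remnants near the marker and origin: a fragment of an apramycin resistance gene, a partial mutant FRT site and a partial bom region. These are probably leftovers from the source cassettes used in assembly rather than functional parts.

The payload is a single transcription unit. The strong constitutive synthetic promoter J23119 (in its SpeI-ending version) drives a noncoding RNA that includes a RAGATH-18 motif, the structured RNA class associated with IS-element-encoded nucleases and serving as the scaffold of their guide (re)RNA. A T7 terminator lies downstream, preceded by a short match to a T7 gene 10-derived tag that probably reflects carried-over vector sequence and not an expressed protein. No nuclease gene is annotated, so the ISEre1 protein would presumably have to come from a separate construct.

The record is inconsistent about the guide. The purpose field describes it as targeting the maeB site, whereas the insert name calls it a "none target" guide, and the spacer sequence is listed as unknown. Whether this plasmid is a targeting guide or a non-targeting control should therefore be checked against the sequence itself.
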