Features (pLannotate 1.2.2; 9 found; start..end, strand, type, name):
      5..39      +  promoter       J23119(SpeI) promoter: bacterial promoter (Registry of Standard Biological Parts BBa J23119) modified to end with an SpeI site
     83..155     +  ncRNA          RAGATH-18: Accession: RF03064 - RAGATH-18 RNA
    324..373     +  CDS            SET1 (fragment): solubility-enhancement tag derived from T7 phage gene 10B
    381..428     +  terminator     T7 terminator: transcription terminator for bacteriophage T7 RNA polymerase
    547..573     +  CDS            ApmR (fragment): aminoglycoside 3-N-acetyltransferase type IV ; aac(3)IV; confers resistance to apramycin (Paget and Davies, 1996)
    574..1365    +  CDS            SmR: aminoglycoside adenylyltransferase (Murphy, 1985); aadA; confers resistance to spectinomycin and streptomycin
   1399..1419    +  protein_bind   FRT (mutant) (fragment): FRT site with a mutation in the core sequence (Azam et al., 1997) FLP recombinase from the Saccharomyces cerevisiae 2μ plasmid
   1539..2127    +  rep_origin     ori: high-copy-number ColE1/pMB1/pBR322/pUC origin of replication
   2313..2366    -  misc_feature   bom (fragment): basis of mobility region from pBR322
>Addgene plasmid #226821 | pISEre1reRNA | addgene full sequence | sequence record 458204 | Addgene NGS Result
ATCCTTGACAGCTAGCTCAGTCCTAGGTATAATACTAGTACGCAAACGTAAGTATGTACTGCGGGCTATC
GCAGGAATTTACGACTGTGGAGTGTACACGAACTTGTGAGTAGCGTATTGTTTACAATCGCCAAAGCATA
CACATCGAAGCAGTAAGAAGTATCCGCAAGGACTTTAATTTCTCGATGTGTTTGAGTATATTTGAACACA
TTTTGAGTGGCAGCTGATGGTCCATGTCTGTTAGGCCGGCATGGTCCCAGCCTCCTCGCTGGCGCCGGCT
GGGCAACATGCTTCGGCATGGCGAATGGGACCTCGAGGATCCGGCTGCTAACAAAGCCCGAAAGGAAGCT
GAGTTGGCTGCTGCCACCGCTGAGCAATAACTAGCATAACCCCTTGGGGCCTCTAAACGGGTCTTGAGGG
GTTTTTTGCTGAAAGGAGGAACTATATCCGTCGAGTTCATGTGCAGCTCCATAAGCAAAAGGGGATGATA
AGTTTATCACCACCGACTATTTGCAACAGTGCCGTTGATCGTGCTATGATCGACTGATGTCATCAGCGGT
GGAGTGCAATGTCATGAGGGAAGCGGTGATCGCCGAAGTATCGACTCAACTATCAGAGGTAGTTGGCGTC
ATCGAGCGCCATCTCGAACCGACGTTGCTGGCCGTACATTTGTACGGCTCCGCAGTGGATGGCGGCCTGA
AGCCACACAGTGATATTGATTTGCTGGTTACGGTGACCGTAAGGCTTGATGAAACAACGCGGCGAGCTTT
GATCAACGACCTTTTGGAAACTTCGGCTTCCCCTGGAGAGAGCGAGATTCTCCGCGCTGTAGAAGTCACC
ATTGTTGTGCACGACGACATCATTCCGTGGCGTTATCCAGCTAAGCGCGAACTGCAATTTGGAGAATGGC
AGCGCAATGACATTCTTGCAGGTATCTTCGAGCCAGCCACGATCGACATTGATCTGGCTATCTTGCTGAC
AAAAGCAAGAGAACATAGCGTTGCCTTGGTAGGTCCAGCGGCGGAGGAACTCTTTGATCCGGTTCCTGAA
CAGGATCTATTTGAGGCGCTAAATGAAACCTTAACGCTATGGAACTCGCCGCCCGACTGGGCTGGCGATG
AGCGAAATGTAGTGCTTACGTTGTCCCGCATTTGGTACAGCGCAGTAACCGGCAAAATCGCGCCGAAGGA
TGTCGCTGCCGACTGGGCAATGGAGCGCCTGCCGGCCCAGTATCAGCCCGTCATACTTGAAGCTAGACAG
GCTTATCTTGGACAAGAAGAAGATCGCTTGGCCTCGCGCGCAGATCAGTTGGAAGAATTTGTCCACTACG
TGAAAGGCGAGATCACCAAGGTAGTCGGCAAATAAGATGCCGCTCGCCAGTCGATTGGCTGAGCTCATAA
GTTCCTATTCCGAAGTTCCGCGAACGCGTAAAGGATCTAGGTGAAGATCCTTTTTGATAATCTCATGACC
AAAATCCCTTAACGTGAGTTTTCGTTCCACTGAGCGTCAGACCCCGTAGAAAAGATCAAAGGATCTTCTT
GAGATCCTTTTTTTCTGCGCGTAATCTGCTGCTTGCAAACAAAAAAACCACCGCTACCAGCGGTGGTTTG
TTTGCCGGATCAAGAGCTACCAACTCTTTTTCCGAAGGTAACTGGCTTCAGCAGAGCGCAGATACCAAAT
ACTGTCCTTCTAGTGTAGCCGTAGTTAGGCCACCACTTCAAGAACTCTGTAGCACCGCCTACATACCTCG
CTCTGCTAATCCTGTTACCAGTGGCTGCTGCCAGTGGCGATAAGTCGTGTCTTACCGGGTTGGACTCAAG
ACGATAGTTACCGGATAAGGCGCAGCGGTCGGGCTGAACGGGGGGTTCGTGCACACAGCCCAGCTTGGAG
CGAACGACCTACACCGAACTGAGATACCTACAGCGTGAGCTATGAGAAAGCGCCACGCTTCCCGAAGGGA
GAAAGGCGGACAGGTATCCGGTAAGCGGCAGGGTCGGAACAGGAGAGCGCACGAGGGAGCTTCCAGGGGG
AAACGCCTGGTATCTTTATAGTCCTGTCGGGTTTCGCCACCTCTGACTTGAGCGTCGATTTTTGTGATGC
TCGTCAGGGGGGCGGAGCCTATGGAAAAACGCCAGCAACGCGGCCTTTTTACGGTTCCTGGCCTTTTGCT
GGCCTTTTGCTCACATGTTCTTTCCTGCGTTATCCCCTGATTCTGTGGATAACCGTATTACCGCCTTTGA
GTGAGCTGATACCGCTCGCCGCAGCCGAACGACCGAGCGCAGCGAGTCAGTGAGCGAGGAAGCGGAAGAG
CGCCTGATGCGGTATTTTCTCCTTACGCATCTGTGCGGTATTTCACACCGCATATGCTGG
